>Addgene plasmid #227311 | qTAG-C-mStayGold-EFS-Puro-PLK4 | addgene full sequence | sequence record 452079 | Addgene NGS Result
TCGCGCGTTTCGGTGATGACGGTGAAAACCTCTGACACATGCAGCTCCCGGAGACGGTCACAGCTTGTCT
GTAAGCGGATGCCGGGAGCAGACAAGCCCGTCAGGGCGCGTCAGCGGGTGTTGGCGGGTGTCGGGGCTGG
CTTAACTATGCGGCATCAGAGCAGATTGTACTGAGAGTGCACCATATGCGGTGTGAAATACCGCACAGAT
GCGTAAGGAGAAAATACCGCATCAGGCGCCATTCGCCATTCAGGCTGCGCAACTGTTGGGAAGGGCGATC
GGTGCGGGCCTCTTCGCTATTACGCCAGCTGGCGAAAGGGGGATGTGCTGCAAGGCGATTAAGTTGGGTA
ACGCCAGGGTTTTCCCAGTCACGACGTTGTAAAACGACGGCCAGTGAATTCCACCACACCTGGCTAATTT
TGTATTTTTAGTAGAGACAGGGTTTCAACATATTGGCCAGGCTGGTCTCAAACACCTGACCTCGTAATCC
ACCCCCCTTGGCCTCCCAAAGTGCTGGGATTACAGGCATTAACCACCGCGCCTGTCCGGGGCCTTTTAAA
TTTAATGAGGAATCCAGATTTTTGGCTTGCTTTTGAAATTACGAAGCCAGTTCAAGTTTATCTAATTTTC
CTTCTGTTACTTAAATGTGTTTAGAAAATGGTCTGTTTTAAAAGAAAAGAAACTGTATGCTTCACTTGAT
TTAGGTATCTAATAAATAATTGTTATAATTTTTCTGAGGTGCCTCTTGTTATTGAAGAATTACTGAAAAA
TATAATGTGCTTTTTGGGACTCTCATGAGAACCAAGTAATTCAGTTACGATTTTGTCTTTTTTTCTTTTG
CTTCACTTAGGTATGGAGAAAATGAAAAATTACCAGACTACATCAAACAGAAATTACAGTGTCTGTCTTC
CATCCTTTTGATGTTTTCTAATCCGACTCCTAATTTTCATGGAGGAAGCGGAGGATCTGGCGGTACCGGA
GGTGGCGGAAGCATGGTGTCTACAGGCGAGGAACTGTTTACCGGCGTGGTGCCCTTCAAGTTCCAGCTGA
AGGGCACCATCAACGGCAAGAGCTTCACCGTGGAAGGCGAGGGCGAGGGCAATAGCCACGAGGGCAGCCA
CAAAGGCAAGTATGTGTGCACCAGCGGCAAACTGCCAATGTCTTGGGCCGCCCTGGGAACTAGCTTCGGC
TATGGCATGAAATACTATACCAAGTACCCCAGCGGCCTGAAAAACTGGTTCCACGAGGTGATGCCTGAGG
GCTTCACCTACGACAGACACATCCAGTACAAGGGCGACGGCAGCATCCACGCCAAGCACCAGCACTTCAT
GAAGAACGGCACCTACCACAACATCGTGGAGTTCACCGGCCAGGACTTCAAGGAGAACAGCCCCGTGCTG
ACCGGCGACATGGACGTGAGCCTGCCCAACGAGGTGCAGCACATCCCCATTGATGACGGCGTGGAGTGCA
CAGTGACCCTGCAGTACCCTCTGCTGAGCGACGAAAGCAAGTGCGTGGAAGCCTATCAGAACACCATCAT
CAAGCCCCTGCACAATCAGCCAGCCCCCGATGTGCCATTTCACTGGATCAGAAAGCAGTACACCCAGAGC
AAGGACGACACCGAGGAGAGAGACCACATCATCCAGAGCGAGACCCTGGAGGCCCACCTGGGAGGTGGCG
GTTCCGGCAAGCCCATCCCCAACCCCCTGCTGGGCCTGGACAGCACCGGAGGTGGCGGATCAACGCGTTA
CCGTTCGTATAGCATACATTATACGAAGTTATCTGGATCCTGATAATGATCATAATCAGCCATACCACAT
TTGTAGAGGTTTTACTTGCTTTAAAAAACCTCCCACACCTCCCCCTGAACCTGAAACATAAAATGAATGC
AATTGTTGTTGTTAACTTGTTTATTGCAGCTTATAATGGTTACAAATAAAGCAATAGCATCACAAATTTC
ACAAATAAAGCATTTTTTTCACTGCATTCTAGTTGTGGTTTGTCCAAACTCATCAATGTATCTTACTAGA
TTAGGTCTTGAAAGGAGTGGGAATTGGCTCCGGTGCCCGTCAGTGGGCAGAGCGCACATCGCCCACAGTC
CCCGAGAAGTTGGGGGGAGGGGTCGGCAATTGATCCGGTGCCTAGAGAAGGTGGCGCGGGGTAAACTGGG
AAAGTGATGTCGTGTACTGGCTCCGCCTTTTTCCCGAGGGTGGGGGAGAACCGTATATAAGTGCAGTAGT
CGCCGTGAACGTTCTTTTTCGCAACGGGTTTGCCGCCAGAACACAGGGCCTCTAGAATGACCGAGTACAA
GCCCACGGTGCGCCTCGCCACCCGCGACGACGTCCCCAGGGCCGTACGCACCCTCGCCGCCGCGTTCGCC
GACTACCCCGCCACGCGCCACACCGTCGATCCGGACCGCCACATCGAGCGGGTCACCGAGCTGCAAGAAC
TCTTCCTCACGCGCGTCGGGCTCGACATCGGCAAGGTGTGGGTCGCGGACGACGGCGCCGCGGTGGCGGT
CTGGACCACGCCGGAGAGCGTCGAAGCGGGGGCGGTGTTCGCCGAGATCGGCCCGCGCATGGCCGAGTTG
AGCGGTTCCCGGCTGGCCGCGCAGCAACAGATGGAAGGCCTCCTGGCGCCGCACCGGCCCAAGGAGCCCG
CGTGGTTCCTGGCCACCGTCGGCGTCTCGCCCGACCACCAGGGCAAGGGTCTGGGCAGCGCCGTCGTGCT
CCCCGGAGTGGAGGCGGCCGAGCGCGCCGGGGTGCCCGCCTTCCTGGAGACCTCCGCGCCCCGCAACCTC
CCCTTCTACGAGCGGCTCGGCTTCACCGTCACCGCCGACGTCGAGGTGCCCGAAGGACCGCGCACCTGGT
GCATGACCCGCAAGCCCGGTGCCCCCGGGATAACTTCGTATAGCATACATTATACGAACGGTAGCCTCGA
GACCGGTAAGAGCAAGTGATGATTAAAACTCGTTTCAGACATATAAGTTTAATAAATAACTTTTTTGTTG
ACTTTCAAGTAAAGTGATTTTTTTTAATTTAACATAAAGTCTTCAGAAAGCCTTTCTATGAAAGAATTTT
AACCTATAATGTAAAGGATGTATTCTGAGAGAACAAAGCAGAATGAAACTTGAGTCACTTACTAAATATA
GTGGATATAAAATAGAACACCTGACTTTGCTCTTAGACCATAACCCCCGAACTTACTATGTTCATATATT
TGTATTGAACAATCTTTTAAAAGCAAAAATGTAAATGATGTGTAGTTTATTTGTGCTTTTATTGTTTTCC
CTGCGTCTCAGACATGTTGAGAATCATGGACAAAACCTGCTGGAATTTTGGAATTTTTGAAGATGTAAAT
AATGTGTATTTATGTTATAAGTAACATATGTAAACATGTATATTTGTTTTATATTTATTTTTGTAACACC
AGTGTCTGATGAAACATTTTTGCAAATGCATTTTATAAAAAAATAAATATAGTGATAAGTTACATTATCT
TTTGATTCAAGCTTGGCGTAATCATGGTCATAGCTGTTTCCTGTGTGAAATTGTTATCCGCTCACAATTC
CACACAACATACGAGCCGGAAGCATAAAGTGTAAAGCCTGGGGTGCCTAATGAGTGAGCTAACTCACATT
AATTGCGTTGCGCTCACTGCCCGCTTTCCAGTCGGGAAACCTGTCGTGCCAGCTGCATTAATGAATCGGC
CAACGCGCGGGGAGAGGCGGTTTGCGTATTGGGCGCTCTTCCGCTTCCTCGCTCACTGACTCGCTGCGCT
CGGTCGTTCGGCTGCGGCGAGCGGTATCAGCTCACTCAAAGGCGGTAATACGGTTATCCACAGAATCAGG
GGATAACGCAGGAAAGAACATGTGAGCAAAAGGCCAGCAAAAGGCCAGGAACCGTAAAAAGGCCGCGTTG
CTGGCGTTTTTCCATAGGCTCCGCCCCCCTGACGAGCATCACAAAAATCGACGCTCAAGTCAGAGGTGGC
GAAACCCGACAGGACTATAAAGATACCAGGCGTTTCCCCCTGGAAGCTCCCTCGTGCGCTCTCCTGTTCC
GACCCTGCCGCTTACCGGATACCTGTCCGCCTTTCTCCCTTCGGGAAGCGTGGCGCTTTCTCATAGCTCA
CGCTGTAGGTATCTCAGTTCGGTGTAGGTCGTTCGCTCCAAGCTGGGCTGTGTGCACGAACCCCCCGTTC
AGCCCGACCGCTGCGCCTTATCCGGTAACTATCGTCTTGAGTCCAACCCGGTAAGACACGACTTATCGCC
ACTGGCAGCAGCCACTGGTAACAGGATTAGCAGAGCGAGGTATGTAGGCGGTGCTACAGAGTTCTTGAAG
TGGTGGCCTAACTACGGCTACACTAGAAGAACAGTATTTGGTATCTGCGCTCTGCTGAAGCCAGTTACCT
TCGGAAAAAGAGTTGGTAGCTCTTGATCCGGCAAACAAACCACCGCTGGTAGCGGTGGTTTTTTTGTTTG
CAAGCAGCAGATTACGCGCAGAAAAAAAGGATCTCAAGAAGATCCTTTGATCTTTTCTACGGGGTCTGAC
GCTCAGTGGAACGAAAACTCACGTTAAGGGATTTTGGTCATGAGATTATCAAAAAGGATCTTCACCTAGA
TCCTTTTAAATTAAAAATGAAGTTTTAAATCAATCTAAAGTATATATGAGTAAACTTGGTCTGACAGTTA
CCAATGCTTAATCAGTGAGGCACCTATCTCAGCGATCTGTCTATTTCGTTCATCCATAGTTGCCTGACTC
CCCGTCGTGTAGATAACTACGATACGGGAGGGCTTACCATCTGGCCCCAGTGCTGCAATGATACCGCGAG
ACCCACGCTCACCGGCTCCAGATTTATCAGCAATAAACCAGCCAGCCGGAAGGGCCGAGCGCAGAAGTGG
TCCTGCAACTTTATCCGCCTCCATCCAGTCTATTAATTGTTGCCGGGAAGCTAGAGTAAGTAGTTCGCCA
GTTAATAGTTTGCGCAACGTTGTTGCCATTGCTACAGGCATCGTGGTGTCACGCTCGTCGTTTGGTATGG
CTTCATTCAGCTCCGGTTCCCAACGATCAAGGCGAGTTACATGATCCCCCATGTTGTGCAAAAAAGCGGT
TAGCTCCTTCGGTCCTCCGATCGTTGTCAGAAGTAAGTTGGCCGCAGTGTTATCACTCATGGTTATGGCA
GCACTGCATAATTCTCTTACTGTCATGCCATCCGTAAGATGCTTTTCTGTGACTGGTGAGTACTCAACCA
AGTCATTCTGAGAATAGTGTATGCGGCGACCGAGTTGCTCTTGCCCGGCGTCAATACGGGATAATACCGC
GCCACATAGCAGAACTTTAAAAGTGCTCATCATTGGAAAACGTTCTTCGGGGCGAAAACTCTCAAGGATC
TTACCGCTGTTGAGATCCAGTTCGATGTAACCCACTCGTGCACCCAACTGATCTTCAGCATCTTTTACTT
TCACCAGCGTTTCTGGGTGAGCAAAAACAGGAAGGCAAAATGCCGCAAAAAAGGGAATAAGGGCGACACG
GAAATGTTGAATACTCATACTCTTCCTTTTTCAATATTATTGAAGCATTTATCAGGGTTATTGTCTCATG
AGCGGATACATATTTGAATGTATTTAGAAAAATAAACAAATAGGGGTTCCGCGCACATTTCCCCGAAAAG
TGCCACCTGACGTCTAAGAAACCATTATTATCATGACATTAACCTATAAAAATAGGCGTATCACGAGGCC
CTTTCGTC
Features (pLannotate 1.2.2; 19 found; start..end, strand, type, name):
    137..236     +  misc_feature   bom (fragment): basis of mobility region from pBR322
    242..399     -  CDS            lacZα (fragment): LacZα fragment of β-galactosidase; lacZ fragment
    428..547     +  CDS            YP007_HUMAN (fragment): Experimental evidence at transcript level: Swiss-Prot protein existence level 2. From Homo sapiens (Human).
    849..950     +  CDS            PLK4 (fragment): PLK4_HUMAN - Also known as SAK, STK18. Experimental evidence at protein level: Swiss-Prot protein existence level 1. Serine/threonine-protein kinase that plays a central role in centriole duplication. Able to trigger procentriole formation on the surface of the parental centriole cylinder, leading to the recruitment of centriole biogenesis proteins such as SASS6, CENPJ/CPAP, CCP110, CEP135 and gamma-tubulin. When overexpressed, it is able to induce centrosome amplification through the simultaneous generation of multiple procentrioles adjoining each parental centriole during S phase. Phosphoryl
   1749..1782    +  protein_bind   lox71: Left element (LE) mutant of loxP (Araki et al., 2010). Cre-mediated recombination occurs in the 8-bp core sequence (GCATACAT). Cre recombinase
   1796..1881    +  CDS            large T antigen (fragment): large T antigen from SV40 (simian virus 40)
   1904..2025    +  polyA_signal   SV40 poly(A) signal: SV40 polyadenylation signal
   2032..2049    +  CDS            small t antigen (fragment): SV40 (simian virus 40) small t antigen
   2075..2286    +  promoter       EF-1α core promoter: core promoter for human elongation factor EF-1α
   2297..2893    +  CDS            PuroR (fragment): puromycin N-acetyltransferase; pac from Streptomyces; confers resistance to puromycin
   2900..2933    +  protein_bind   lox66: Right element (RE) mutant of loxP (Araki et al., 2010). Cre-mediated recombination occurs in the 8-bp core sequence (GCATACAT). Cre recombinase
   3551..3567    -  protein_bind   lac operator: The lac repressor binds to the lac operator to inhibit transcription in E. coli. This inhibition can be relieved by adding lactose or isopropyl-β-D-thiogalactopyranoside (IPTG). lac repressor encoded by lacI
   3575..3605    -  promoter       lac promoter: promoter for the E. coli lac operon
   3620..3641    -  protein_bind   CAP binding site: CAP binding activates transcription in the presence of cAMP. E. coli catabolite activator protein
   3654..3746    -  CDS            lacI (fragment): lac repressor; lacI; The lac repressor binds to the lac operator to inhibit transcription in E. coli. This inhibition can be relieved by adding lactose or isopropyl-β-D-thiogalactopyranoside (IPTG).
   3929..4517    -  rep_origin     ori: high-copy-number ColE1/pMB1/pBR322/pUC origin of replication
   4688..5548    -  CDS            AmpR: β-lactamase; bla; confers resistance to ampicillin, carbenicillin, and related antibiotics
   5549..5653    -  promoter       AmpR promoter: bla
   5748..35      +  CDS            rop (fragment) (across the origin): Rop protein, which maintains plasmids at low copy number; rop
