[The description below was written by a language model from this plasmid's Addgene catalogue record and pLannotate feature annotations shown in this document.]
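Description:
qTAG-C-mStayGold-EFS-Puro-PLK4 is a homology-directed repair donor plasmid for CRISPR-based endogenous tagging of human PLK4, the serine/threonine kinase that governs centriole duplication. It is built on the pUC19 backbone and is maintained in E. coli through the high-copy ColE1/pUC origin with ampicillin selection (AmpR under its own bla promoter). Remnants of the lacZα region, lac promoter/operator and small fragments of bom and rop also appear in the annotation as backbone residue. It does not express PLK4 itself: the tagging cassette is catalogued as promoterless and depends on integration into the genomic locus.

The insert of about 3.1 kb consists of PLK4 homology arms flanking an mStayGold-EFS-Puro cassette. The feature table identifies a fragment of the PLK4 coding sequence in the upstream arm, consistent with in-frame fusion of the green fluorescent protein mStayGold to the C-terminus of the endogenous protein. The mStayGold coding sequence was not recognised by the automated annotation, and presumably lies in the unannotated stretch between the PLK4 fragment and the lox71 site. Downstream, lox71 and lox66 sites bracket an SV40 polyadenylation signal, the EF-1α core (EFS) promoter and the puromycin N-acetyltransferase gene. The poly(A) signal likely terminates the tagged PLK4 transcript, while the independent EFS-driven PuroR allows puromycin selection of edited mammalian cells regardless of PLK4 expression level. The flanking mutant lox sites should permit Cre-mediated excision of the selection module afterwards.

The plasmid is intended to be co-transfected with a companion px458-based plasmid carrying the PLK4 sgRNA, generating knock-in cells in which endogenously expressed PLK4-mStayGold can be used to visualise centrioles.
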