Addgene plasmid #227311: qTAG-C-mStayGold-EFS-Puro-PLK4
Purpose: Donor template for mStayGold-EFS-Puro insertion into the C-terminus of the PLK4 locus. For centriole visualization. To be co-transfected with sgRNA plasmid px458-PLK4 (Addgene #227310)
Depositing lab: Laurence Pelletier. Publication: qTAG: an adaptable plasmid scaffold for CRISPR-based endogenous tagging. Philip R, Sharma A, Matellan L, Erpf AC, Hsu WH, Tkach JM, Wyatt HDM, Pelletier L. EMBO J. 2024 Dec 12. doi: 10.1038/s44318-024-00337-5. PubMed 39668248.
Backbone
  Vector backbone: pUC19
  Backbone manufacturer: Invitrogen
  Backbone size w/o insert (bp): 2686
  Vector type: Mammalian Expression, CRISPR ; Donor Template
  Selectable markers: Puromycin
Growth in bacteria
  Bacterial resistance: Ampicillin, 100 μg/mL
  Growth temperature: 37°C
  Growth strain: DH5alpha
  Copy number: High Copy
Gene/Insert
  Gene/Insert name: PLK4 Homology Arms flanking a mStayGold-EFS-Puro Cassette (alt name: PLK4)
  Species: H. sapiens (human)
  Insert size (bp): 3107
  Entrez Gene: PLK4 (a.k.a. MCCRP2, SAK, STK18)
  Promoter: Promoterless
  Cloning method: Unknown
  Sequencing primers: 5′ CTGCAAGGCGATTAAGTTGGGTAAC; 3′ GGCTCGTATGTTGTGTGGAATTGT
Terms and licenses: Academic/Nonprofit Terms; Industry Terms: Not Available to Industry
Depositor comments: To be co-transfected with sgRNA plasmid px458-PLK4 (Addgene #227310): https://www.addgene.org/227310/
How to cite: qTAG-C-mStayGold-EFS-Puro-PLK4 was a gift from Laurence Pelletier (Addgene plasmid # 227311 ; http://n2t.net/addgene:227311 ; RRID:Addgene_227311)
